Addgene plasmid #211169: pBiT3.1-C_WDR77:1-342
Purpose: Mammalian expression of full-length human WDR77. C-terminal HiBiT tag.
Depositing lab: Cheryl Arrowsmith. Depositing organization: University of Toronto. Publication: A Target Class Ligandability Evaluation of WD40 Repeat-Containing Proteins. Ackloo S, Li F, Szewczyk M, Seitova A, Loppnau P, Zeng H, Xu J, Ahmad S, Arnautova YA, Baghaie AJ, Beldar S, Bolotokova A, Centrella PA, Chau I, Clark MA, Cuozzo JW, Dehghani-Tafti S, Disch JS, Dong A, Dumas A, Feng JA, Ghiabi P, Gibson E, Gilmer J, Goldman B, Green SR, Guie MA, Guilinger JP, Harms N, Herasymenko O, Houliston S, Hutchinson A, Kearnes S, Keefe AD, Kimani SW, Kramer T, Kutera M, Kwak HA, Lento C, Li Y, Liu J, Loup J, Machado RAC, Mulhern CJ, Perveen S, Righetto GL, Riley P, Shrestha S, Sigel EA, Silva M, Sintchak MD, Slakman BL, Taylor RD, Thompson J, Torng W, Underkoffler C, von Rechenberg M, Walsh RT, Watson I, Wilson DJ, Wolf E, Yadav M, Yazdi AK, Zhang J, Zhang Y, Santhakumar V, Edwards AM, Barsyte-Lovejoy D, Schapira M, Brown PJ, Halabelian L, Arrowsmith CH. J Med Chem. 2025 Jan 23;68(2):1092-1112. doi: 10.1021/acs.jmedchem.4c02010. Epub 2024 Nov 4. PubMed 39495097.
Backbone
  Vector backbone: pBiT3.1-C
  Backbone manufacturer: Promega
  Vector type: Mammalian Expression
  Selectable markers: Neomycin (select with G418)
Growth in bacteria
  Bacterial resistance: Kanamycin, 50 μg/mL
  Growth temperature: 37°C
  Growth strain: DH5alpha
  Copy number: High Copy
Gene/Insert
  Gene/Insert name: WDR77:M1-E342
  Species: H. sapiens (human)
  Insert size (bp): 1026
  Mutation: wild type
  Entrez Gene: WDR77 (a.k.a. HKMT1069, MEP-50, MEP50, Nbla10071, p44, p44/Mep50)
  Promoter: CMV
  Tag / fusion protein: GSSGGSSGVSGWRLFKKIS (C terminal on insert)
  Cloning method: Ligation Independent Cloning
  Sequencing primers: 5′ T7; 3′ TTGCTCAGCGGTGGCAGCAG
Resource information
  A portion of this plasmid was derived from a plasmid made by: Mammalian Gene Collection (BC001679.2)
Terms and licenses: Academic/Nonprofit Terms; Industry Terms: Not Available to Industry
Depositor comments: 5' Cloning Site: EcoR1 (not destroyed), 3' Cloning Site: Xho1 (not destroyed).
How to cite: pBiT3.1-C_WDR77:1-342 was a gift from Cheryl Arrowsmith (Addgene plasmid # 211169 ; http://n2t.net/addgene:211169 ; RRID:Addgene_211169)
