[The description below was written by a language model from this plasmid's Addgene catalogue record and pLannotate feature annotations shown in this document.]
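Description:
pBiT3.1-C_WDR77:1-342 is a mammalian expression plasmid built on Promega's pBiT3.1-C backbone, carrying full-length, wild-type human WDR77 (residues M1–E342, a 1026 bp insert derived from a Mammalian Gene Collection clone). WDR77, also known as MEP50, is the WD40-repeat, non-catalytic partner of PRMT5 in the methylosome complex. The coding sequence was inserted by ligation-independent cloning between EcoRI and XhoI sites, which are retained. It is transcribed from the CMV immediate-early enhancer/promoter, followed by a chimeric β-globin/immunoglobulin intron that generally improves expression, and terminated by an SV40 poly(A) signal. A T7 promoter upstream of the insert also serves as a sequencing primer site. A flexible Gly/Ser linker joins the C terminus of WDR77 to the HiBiT peptide, the small fragment of split NanoLuc that complements LgBiT to give luminescence, so the level of the tagged protein can be measured.

In bacteria the plasmid replicates at high copy from a ColE1/pUC-type origin and is selected with kanamycin, through a neo (nptII) gene driven by the bacterial EM7 promoter; a loxP site lies just upstream of this cassette. The catalogue entry lists neomycin/G418 as the mammalian selectable marker. The feature table, however, shows only the EM7 promoter in front of neo, and it also annotates a separate SV40 promoter–blasticidin S deaminase–synthetic poly(A) cassette that the catalogue does not mention. The short "SET1" and large T antigen fragments in the annotation are probably incidental matches to backbone sequence.

The associated publication evaluates the ligandability of WD40-repeat proteins, which suggests use in HiBiT luminescence assays of WDR77 in cells. The record does not name a specific assay.
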