Features (pLannotate 1.2.2; 17 found; start..end, strand, type, name):
     24..105     -  polyA_signal   SV40 poly(A) signal: SV40 polyadenylation signal
    128..211     -  CDS            large T antigen (fragment): large T antigen from SV40 (simian virus 40)
    276..641     +  enhancer       CMV enhancer: human cytomegalovirus immediate early enhancer
    643..842     +  promoter       CMV promoter: human cytomegalovirus (CMV) immediate early promoter
    981..1113    +  intron         chimeric intron: chimera between introns from human β-globin and immunoglobulin heavy chain genes
   1157..1175    +  promoter       T7 promoter: promoter for bacteriophage T7 RNA polymerase
   1243..2268    +  CDS            WDR77: MEP50_HUMAN - Also known as MEP50, WD45. Experimental evidence at protein level: Swiss-Prot protein existence level 1. Non-catalytic component of the methylosome complex, composed of PRMT5, WDR77 and CLNS1A, which modifies specific arginines to dimethylarginines in several spliceosomal Sm proteins and histones (PubMed:11756452). This modification targets Sm proteins to the survival of motor neurons (SMN) complex for assembly into small nuclear ribonucleoprotein core particles. Might play a role in transcription regulation. The methylosome complex also methylates the Piwi proteins (PIWIL1, PIWI
   2364..2391    +  CDS            SET1 (fragment): solubility-enhancement tag derived from T7 phage gene 10B
   2417..2538    -  polyA_signal   SV40 poly(A) signal: SV40 polyadenylation signal
   2561..2629    -  CDS            large T antigen (fragment): large T antigen from SV40 (simian virus 40)
   2653..2686    +  protein_bind   loxP: Cre-mediated recombination occurs in the 8-bp core sequence (GCATACAT). Cre recombinase
   2696..2743    +  promoter       EM7 promoter: synthetic bacterial promoter&nbsp
   2775..3566    +  CDS            neo: KKA2_KLEPN - Also known as kan, nptII. Experimental evidence at protein level: Swiss-Prot protein existence level 1. Resistance to kanamycin, neomycin, paromomycin, ribostamycin, butirosin and gentamicin B. From Klebsiella pneumoniae.
   3727..4315    -  rep_origin     ori: high-copy-number ColE1/pMB1/pBR322/pUC origin of replication
   4441..4489    -  polyA_signal   poly(A) signal: synthetic polyadenylation signal
   4513..4911    -  CDS            BSD: blasticidin S deaminase; Aspergillus terreus BSD; confers resistance to blasticidin
   4942..5299    -  promoter       SV40 promoter: SV40 enhancer and early promoter
>Addgene plasmid #211169 | pBiT3.1-C_WDR77:1-342 | addgene full sequence | sequence record 425868 | Addgene NGS Result
AAGACGCGTTAATTAAGACGTCGGCAGTGAAAAAAATGCTTTATTTGTGAAATTTGTGATGCTATTGCTT
TATTTGTAACCATTATAAGCTGCAATAAACAAGTTAACAACAACAATTGCATTCATTTTATGTTTCAGGT
TCAGGGGGAGGTGTGGGAGGTTTTTTAAAGCAAGTAAAACCTCTACAAATGTGGTATGGCTGATTATGAT
CCGCGGCCGCAATACGTCGACGTTATCAGCTGACTTCGTACGAGAGCCTAGGATTATGGCGCGCCACTAG
TTATTAATAGTAATCAATTACGGGGTCATTAGTTCATAGCCCATATATGGAGTTCCGCGTTACATAACTT
ACGGTAAATGGCCCGCCTGGCTGACCGCCCAACGACCCCCGCCCATTGACGTCAATAATGACGTATGTTC
CCATAGTAACGCCAATAGGGACTTTCCATTGACGTCAATGGGTGGAGTATTTACGGTAAACTGCCCACTT
GGCAGTACATCAAGTGTATCATATGCCAAGTCCGCCCCCTATTGACGTCAATGACGGTAAATGGCCCGCC
TGGCATTATGCCCAGTACATGACCTTACGGGACTTTCCTACTTGGCAGTACATCTACGTATTAGTCATCG
CTATTACCATGGTGATGCGGTTTTGGCAGTACACCAATGGGCGTGGATAGCGGTTTGACTCACGGGGATT
TCCAAGTCTCCACCCCATTGACGTCAATGGGAGTTTGTTTTGGCACCAAAATCAACGGGACTTTCCAAAA
TGTCGTAATAACCCCGCCCCGTTGACGCAAATGGGCGGTAGGCGTGTACGGTGGGAGGTCTATATAAGCA
GAGCTGGTTTAGTGAACCGTCAGATCACTAGAATCTTTATTGCGGTAGTTTATCACAGTTAAATTGCTAA
CGCAGTCAGTGCTTCTGACACAACAGTCTCGAACTTAAGCTGCAGAAGTTGGTCGTGAGGCACTGGGCAG
GTAAGTATCAAGGTTACAAGACAGGTTTAAGGAGACCAATAGAAACTGGGCTTGTCGAGACAGAGAAGAC
TCTTGCGTTTCTGATAGGCACCTATTGGTCTTACTGACATCCACTTTGCCTTTCTCTCCACAGGTGTCCA
CTCCCAGTTCAATTACAGCTCTTAAGGCTAGAGTATTAATACGACTCACTATAGGGGCGATCGCAACAAG
CTTCGGGAAGATCTGGAGCTAGCGGCGGGGGATCCGGTGGGAATTCGACACCATGCGGAAGGAAACCCCA
CCCCCCCTAGTGCCCCCGGCGGCCCGGGAGTGGAATCTTCCCCCAAATGCGCCCGCCTGCATGGAACGGC
AGTTGGAGGCTGCGCGGTACCGGTCCGATGGGGCGCTTCTCCTCGGGGCCTCCAGCCTGAGTGGGCGCTG
CTGGGCCGGCTCCCTCTGGCTTTTTAAGGACCCCTGTGCCGCCCCCAACGAAGGCTTCTGCTCCGCCGGA
GTCCAAACGGAGGCTGGAGTGGCTGACCTCACTTGGGTTGGGGAGAGAGGTATTCTAGTGGCCTCCGATT
CAGGTGCTGTTGAATTGTGGGAACTAGATGAGAATGAGACACTTATTGTCAGCAAGTTCTGCAAGTATGA
GCATGATGACATTGTGTCTACAGTCAGTGTCTTGAGCTCTGGCACACAAGCTGTCAGTGGTAGCAAAGAC
ATCTGCATCAAGGTTTGGGACCTTGCTCAGCAGGTGGTACTGAGTTCATACCGAGCTCATGCTGCTCAGG
TCACTTGTGTTGCTGCCTCTCCTCACAAGGACTCTGTGTTTCTTTCATGCAGCGAGGACAATAGAATTTT
ACTCTGGGATACCCGCTGTCCCAAGCCAGCATCACAGATTGGCTGCAGTGCGCCTGGCTACCTTCCTACC
TCGCTGGCTTGGCATCCTCAGCAAAGTGAAGTCTTTGTCTTTGGTGATGAGAATGGGACAGTCTCCCTTG
TGGACACCAAGAGTACAAGCTGTGTCCTGAGCTCAGCTGTACACTCCCAGTGTGTCACTGGGCTGGTGTT
CTCCCCACACAGTGTTCCCTTCCTGGCCTCTCTCAGTGAAGACTGCTCACTTGCTGTGCTGGACTCAAGC
CTTTCTGAGTTGTTTAGAAGCCAAGCCCACAGAGACTTTGTGAGAGATGCGACTTGGTCCCCGCTCAATC
ACTCCCTGCTTACCACAGTGGGCTGGGACCATCAGGTCGTCCACCACGTTGTGCCCACAGAACCTCTCCC
AGCCCCTGGACCTGCAAGTGTTACTGAGGGCTCGAGCGGTGGGAGCTCCGGTGTGAGCGGCTGGCGGCTG
TTCAAGAAGATTAGCTAAGTTTAAACGGCCGCGACTCTAGACTGCAGGCATGCAAGCTGATTTGGCTGCT
GCCACCGCTGAGCAAGGCCGCTTCGAGCAGACATGATAAGATACATTGATGAGTTTGGACAAACCACAAC
TAGAATGCAGTGAAAAAAATGCTTTATTTGTGAAATTTGTGATGCTATTGCTTTATTTGTAACCATTATA
AGCTGCAATAAACAAGTTAACAACAACAATTGCATTCATTTTATGTTTCAGGTTCAGGGGGAGATGTGGG
AGGTTTTTTTAAGCAAGTAAAACCTCTACAAATGTGGTAAAATCTTAATTAAGACTTCTAATATAACTTC
GTATAGCATACATTATACGAAGTTATGGTTCCACTGTTGACAATTAATCATCGGCATAGTATATCGGCAT
AGTATAATACGACAAGGTGAGGAACTAAACCCAGGAGGCAGATCATGATTGAACAAGATGGATTGCACGC
AGGTTCTCCGGCCGCTTGGGTGGAGAGGCTATTCGGCTATGACTGGGCACAACAGACAATCGGCTGCTCT
GATGCCGCCGTGTTCCGGCTGTCAGCGCAGGGGCGCCCGGTTCTTTTTGTCAAGACCGACCTGTCCGGTG
CCCTGAATGAACTGCAGGACGAGGCAGCGCGGCTATCGTGGCTGGCCACGACGGGCGTTCCTTGCGCAGC
TGTGCTCGACGTTGTCACTGAAGCGGGAAGGGACTGGCTGCTATTGGGCGAAGTGCCGGGGCAGGATCTC
CTGTCATCTCACCTTGCTCCTGCCGAGAAAGTATCCATCATGGCTGATGCAATGCGGCGGCTGCATACGC
TTGATCCGGCTACCTGCCCATTCGACCACCAAGCGAAACATCGCATCGAGCGAGCACGTACTCGGATGGA
AGCCGGTCTTGTCGATCAGGATGATCTGGACGAAGAGCATCAGGGGCTCGCGCCAGCCGAACTGTTCGCC
AGGCTCAAGGCGCGCATGCCCGACGGCGAGGATCTCGTCGTGACCCATGGCGATGCCTGCTTGCCGAATA
TCATGGTGGAAAATGGCCGCTTTTCTGGATTCATCGACTGTGGCCGGCTGGGTGTGGCGGACCGCTATCA
GGACATAGCGTTGGCTACCCGTGATATTGCTGAAGAGCTTGGCGGCGAATGGGCTGACCGCTTCCTCGTG
CTTTACGGTATCGCCGCTCCCGATTCGCAGCGCATCGCCTTCTATCGCCTTCTTGACGAGTTCTTCTGAT
TCGAAATGACCGACCAAGCGACGCCCAACCGGTATCAGCTCACTCAAAGGCGGTAATACGGTTATCCACA
GAATCAGGGGATAACGCAGGAAAGAACATGTGAGCAAAAGGCCAGCAAAAGGCCAGGAACCGTAAAAAGG
CCGCGTTGCTGGCGTTTTTCCATAGGCTCCGCCCCCCTGACGAGCATCACAAAAATCGACGCTCAAGTCA
GAGGTGGCGAAACCCGACAGGACTATAAAGATACCAGGCGTTTCCCCCTGGAAGCTCCCTCGTGCGCTCT
CCTGTTCCGACCCTGCCGCTTACCGGATACCTGTCCGCCTTTCTCCCTTCGGGAAGCGTGGCGCTTTCTC
ATAGCTCACGCTGTAGGTATCTCAGTTCGGTGTAGGTCGTTCGCTCCAAGCTGGGCTGTGTGCACGAACC
CCCCGTTCAGCCCGACCGCTGCGCCTTATCCGGTAACTATCGTCTTGAGTCCAACCCGGTAAGACACGAC
TTATCGCCACTGGCAGCAGCCACTGGTAACAGGATTAGCAGAGCGAGGTATGTAGGCGGTGCTACAGAGT
TCTTGAAGTGGTGGCCTAACTACGGCTACACTAGAAGGACAGTATTTGGTATCTGCGCTCTGCTGAAGCC
AGTTACCTTCGGAAAAAGAGTTGGTAGCTCTTGATCCGGCAAACAAACCACCGCTGGTAGCGGTGGTTTT
TTTGTTTGCAAGCAGCAGATTACGCGCAGAAAAAAAGGATTTCAAGAAGATCCTTTGATCTTTTCTACGG
GGTCTGACGCTCAGTGGAACGAAAACTCACGTTAAGGGATTTTGGTCATGAGATTATCAAAAAGGATCTT
CACCTAGATCCTTTTATAGTCCGGAATCGTCACACAAAAAACCAACACACAGATGTAATGAAAATAAAGA
TATTTTATTGCGGCCATCGTGATGGCTAGAGTTTAGCCCTCCCACACATAACCAGAGGGCAGCAATTCAC
GAATCCCAACTGCCGTCGGCTGTCCATCACTGTCCTTCACTATGGCTTTGATCCCAGGATGCAGATCGAG
AAGCACCTGTCGGCACCGTCCGCAGGGGCTCAAGATGCCCCTGTTCTCATTTCCGATCGCGACGATACAA
GTCAGGTTGCCAGCTGCCGCAGCAGCAGCAGTGCCCAGCACCACGAGTTCTGCACAAGGTCCCCCAGTAA
AATGATATACATTGACACCAGTGAAGATGCGGCCGTCGCTAGAGAGAGCTGCGCTGGCGACGCTGTAGTC
TTCAGAGATGGGGATGCTGTTGATTGTAGCCGTTGCTCTTTCAATGAGGGTGGATTCTTCTTGAGACAAA
GGCTTGGCCATGGTGGCGCTAGTGTCAGAAGAATCGAGCTTTTTGCAAAAGCCTAGGCCTCCAAAAAAGC
CTCCTCACTACTTCTGGAATAGCTCAGAGGCCGAGGCGGCCTCGGCCTCTGCATAAATAAAAAAAATTAG
TCAGCCATGGGGCGGAGAATGGGCGGAACTGGGCGGAGTTAGGGGCGGGATGGGCGGAGTTAGGGGCGGG
ACTATGGTTGCTGACTAATTGAGATGCATGCTTTGCATACTTCTGCCTGCTGGGGAGCCTGGGGACTTTC
CACACCTGGTTGCTGACTAATTGAGATGCATGCTTTGCATACTTCTGCCTGCTGGGGAGCCTGGGGACTT
TCCACACCCTAACTGACACACATTCCACAGCTGGTTCTTTCCGCCTCAGAAGGTACCTAACCAAGTTCCT
CTTTCAGAGGTTATTTCAGGCCATGGTGCTGCGC
