>Addgene plasmid #211169 | pBiT3.1-C_WDR77:1-342 | depositor partial sequence | sequence record 411816 | Insert sequence
ATGCGGAAGGAAACCCCACCCCCCCTAGTGCCCCCGGCGGCCCGGGAGTGGAATCTTCCCCCAAATGCGC
CCGCCTGCATGGAACGGCAGTTGGAGGCTGCGCGGTACCGGTCCGATGGGGCGCTTCTCCTCGGGGCCTC
CAGCCTGAGTGGGCGCTGCTGGGCCGGCTCCCTCTGGCTTTTTAAGGACCCCTGTGCCGCCCCCAACGAA
GGCTTCTGCTCCGCCGGAGTCCAAACGGAGGCTGGAGTGGCTGACCTCACTTGGGTTGGGGAGAGAGGTA
TTCTAGTGGCCTCCGATTCAGGTGCTGTTGAATTGTGGGAACTAGATGAGAATGAGACACTTATTGTCAG
CAAGTTCTGCAAGTATGAGCATGATGACATTGTGTCTACAGTCAGTGTCTTGAGCTCTGGCACACAAGCT
GTCAGTGGTAGCAAAGACATCTGCATCAAGGTTTGGGACCTTGCTCAGCAGGTGGTACTGAGTTCATACC
GAGCTCATGCTGCTCAGGTCACTTGTGTTGCTGCCTCTCCTCACAAGGACTCTGTGTTTCTTTCATGCAG
CGAGGACAATAGAATTTTACTCTGGGATACCCGCTGTCCCAAGCCAGCATCACAGATTGGCTGCAGTGCG
CCTGGCTACCTTCCTACCTCGCTGGCTTGGCATCCTCAGCAAAGTGAAGTCTTTGTCTTTGGTGATGAGA
ATGGGACAGTCTCCCTTGTGGACACCAAGAGTACAAGCTGTGTCCTGAGCTCAGCTGTACACTCCCAGTG
TGTCACTGGGCTGGTGTTCTCCCCACACAGTGTTCCCTTCCTGGCCTCTCTCAGTGAAGACTGCTCACTT
GCTGTGCTGGACTCAAGCCTTTCTGAGTTGTTTAGAAGCCAAGCCCACAGAGACTTTGTGAGAGATGCGA
CTTGGTCCCCGCTCAATCACTCCCTGCTTACCACAGTGGGCTGGGACCATCAGGTCGTCCACCACGTTGT
GCCCACAGAACCTCTCCCAGCCCCTGGACCTGCAAGTGTTACTGAG
